Addgene plasmid #113899: pHR-CMV_TetR-HA-NLS-P2A-BSD-Myc
Purpose: Mammalian constitutive expression of HA-tagged Tetracyclin repressor protein and Myc-tagged blasticidin deaminase
Depositing lab: A. Radu Aricescu. Depositing organization: University of Oxford. Publication: Lentiviral transduction of mammalian cells for fast, scalable and high-level production of soluble and membrane proteins. Elegheert J, Behiels E, Bishop B, Scott S, Woolley RE, Griffiths SC, Byrne EFX, Chang VT, Stuart DI, Jones EY, Siebold C, Aricescu AR. Nat Protoc. 2018 Nov 19. pii: 10.1038/s41596-018-0075-9. doi: 10.1038/s41596-018-0075-9. PubMed 30455477.
Backbone
  Vector backbone: pHR-CMV
  Vector type: Lentiviral
  Selectable markers: Blasticidin
Growth in bacteria
  Bacterial resistance: Ampicillin, 100 μg/mL
  Growth temperature: 37°C
  Growth strain: NEB Stable
  Copy number: High Copy
Gene/Insert
  Gene/Insert name: TetR-HA-NLS-P2A-BSD-Myc
  Insert size (bp): 1203
  Promoter: CMV-MIE
  Tag / fusion protein: HA-Myc (C terminal on insert)
  Cloning method: Restriction Enzyme; 5′ cloning site EcoRI (not destroyed); 3′ cloning site BsiWI (not destroyed)
  Sequencing primers: 5′ CGTCGTCGTGCTCGTTTAGTG; 3′ CATTAAAGCAGCGTATCCACATAGC
Terms and licenses: Academic/Nonprofit Terms; Industry Terms: Not Available to Industry
How to cite: pHR-CMV_TetR-HA-NLS-P2A-BSD-Myc was a gift from A. Radu Aricescu (Addgene plasmid # 113899 ; http://n2t.net/addgene:113899 ; RRID:Addgene_113899)
