[The description below was written by a language model from this plasmid's Addgene catalogue record and pLannotate feature annotations shown in this document.]
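Description:
pHR-CMV_TetR-HA-NLS-P2A-BSD-Myc is an HIV-1-based lentiviral transfer plasmid of about 10.3 kb built on the pHR-CMV backbone. It is maintained in E. coli through a high-copy ColE1/pUC-type origin and ampicillin resistance (bla). The bacterial portion also carries remnants of older vector lineages, including pBR322-derived fragments (TcR, bom, rop) and an SV40 promoter–gpt–SV40 small t intron/poly(A) cassette that lies outside the proviral region. The packaged segment runs from a truncated 5' LTR through the Ψ packaging signal with a partial gag sequence, the Rev response element and the cPPT/CTS, to a self-inactivating ΔU3 3' LTR. After integration, expression therefore depends on the internal promoter rather than on the viral LTR.

The payload is a 1.2 kb bicistronic open reading frame, cloned between EcoRI and BsiWI sites and driven by the CMV major immediate-early enhancer/promoter. It encodes the E. coli tetracycline repressor TetR carrying an HA tag and a nuclear localisation signal, followed by a P2A ribosome-skipping peptide and Myc-tagged blasticidin S deaminase. A single constitutive transcript thus yields nuclear-targeted repressor and the blasticidin resistance enzyme as separate polypeptides, linking drug selection to TetR expression. The two epitope tags allow each product to be detected independently, and a WPRE downstream of the cassette enhances transcript expression.

The short "tight TRE" annotation after the CMV promoter is only a 24 nt match and probably reflects shared minimal-CMV sequence rather than tet operators. The construct comes from a lentiviral toolkit for producing soluble and membrane proteins in mammalian cells, where it would serve to generate blasticidin-selected, TetR-expressing lines for tetracycline-regulated expression. The sequencing-derived and depositor sequences differ by one nucleotide within gpt, which splits that annotation in the former.
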