Features (pLannotate 1.2.2; 32 found; start..end, strand, type, name):
     21..39      -  promoter       SP6 promoter: promoter for bacteriophage SP6 RNA polymerase
    267..546     +  CDS            TcR (fragment): tetracycline efflux protein; tet; confers resistance to tetracycline
    547..595     -  misc_feature   bom (fragment): basis of mobility region from pBR322
    697..732     -  CDS            rop (fragment): Rop protein, which maintains plasmids at low copy number; rop
    827..931     +  promoter       AmpR promoter: bla
    932..1792    +  CDS            AmpR: β-lactamase; bla; confers resistance to ampicillin, carbenicillin, and related antibiotics
   1963..2551    +  rep_origin     ori: high-copy-number ColE1/pMB1/pBR322/pUC origin of replication
   2734..2790    +  CDS            lacI (fragment): lac repressor; lacI; The lac repressor binds to the lac operator to inhibit transcription in E. coli. This inhibition can be relieved by adding lactose or isopropyl-β-D-thiogalactopyranoside (IPTG).
   2797..3126    +  promoter       SV40 promoter: SV40 enhancer and early promoter
   3326..3781    +  CDS            gpt: XGPT_ECOLI - Also known as gpp, gxu. Experimental evidence at protein level: Swiss-Prot protein existence level 1. Purine salvage pathway enzyme that catalyzes the transfer of the ribosyl-5-phosphate group from 5-phospho-alpha-D-ribose 1- diphosphate (PRPP) to the N9 position of the 6-oxopurines guanine and xanthine to form the corresponding ribonucleotides GMP (guanosine 5'- monophosphate) and XMP (xanthosine 5'-monophosphate), with the release of PPi. To a lesser extent, also acts on hypoxanthine (PubMed:9100006, PubMed:3886014). Does not ribophosphorylate adenine (PubMed:3886014). From Esch
   3876..4181    +  CDS            frsA (fragment): FRSA_ECOLI - Also known as yafA. Experimental evidence at protein level: Swiss-Prot protein existence level 1. Catalyzes the hydrolysis of esters (PubMed:15808744). Displays esterase activity toward pNP-butyrate (PubMed:15808744). May stimulate mixed-acid fermentation by acting as a fermentation/respiration switch that down-regulates respiration and up- regulates fermentation rates (PubMed:15169777). From Escherichia coli (strain K12).
   4185..4259    +  CDS            small t antigen (fragment): SV40 (simian virus 40) small t antigen
   4261..4326    +  intron         small t intron: SV40 (simian virus 40) small t antigen intron
   4456..4476    +  CDS            SV40 NLS: nuclear localization signal of SV40 (simian virus 40) large T antigen
   4795..4878    +  CDS            large T antigen (fragment): large T antigen from SV40 (simian virus 40)
   4901..5035    +  polyA_signal   SV40 poly(A) signal: SV40 polyadenylation signal
   5202..5531    +  CDS            nef (fragment): NEF_HV1BR - Experimental evidence at protein level: Swiss-Prot protein existence level 1. Extracellular Nef protein targets CD4(+) T-lymphocytes for apoptosis by interacting with CXCR4 surface receptors (PubMed:14990729). From Human immunodeficiency virus type 1 group M subtype B (isolate BRU/LAI) (HIV-1).
   5579..5836    +  LTR            5' LTR (truncated): truncated 5' long terminal repeat (LTR) from HIV-1
   5883..6008    +  misc_feature   HIV-1 Ψ: packaging signal of human immunodeficiency virus type 1
   5992..6330    +  CDS            HIV-1 gag (fragment): gag protein from human immunodeficiency virus 1; gag
   6505..6738    +  misc_feature   RRE: The Rev response element (RRE) of HIV-1 allows for Rev-dependent mRNA export from the nucleus to the cytoplasm.
   7115..7215    +  CDS            Rev (fragment): human immunodeficiency virus 1 (HIV-1) Rev protein; rev; enhances nuclear export of unspliced and incompletely spliced viral mRNAs
   7252..7369    +  misc_feature   cPPT/CTS: central polypurine tract and central termination sequence of HIV-1
   7406..7438    -  misc_feature   MCS (fragment): pBluescript multiple cloning site
   7490..7869    +  enhancer       CMV enhancer: human cytomegalovirus immediate early enhancer
   7871..8070    +  promoter       CMV promoter: human cytomegalovirus (CMV) immediate early promoter
   8085..8108    +  promoter       tight TRE promoter (fragment): Tet-responsive promoter PTight, consisting of seven tet operator sequences followed by the minimal CMV promoter
   8138..8758    +  CDS            tetR: TETR2_ECOLX - Experimental evidence at protein level: Swiss-Prot protein existence level 1. TetR is the repressor of the tetracycline resistance element; its N-terminal region forms a helix-turn-helix structure and binds DNA. Binding of tetracycline to TetR reduces the repressor affinity for the tetracycline resistance gene (tetA) promoter operator sites. From Escherichia coli.
   8879..9274    +  CDS            BSD: blasticidin S deaminase; Aspergillus terreus BSD; confers resistance to blasticidin
   9342..9930    +  misc_feature   WPRE: woodchuck hepatitis virus posttranscriptional regulatory element
   9970..10038   +  CDS            nef (fragment): NEF_HV1Z2 - Experimental evidence at protein level: Swiss-Prot protein existence level 1. Extracellular Nef protein targets CD4(+) T-lymphocytes for apoptosis by interacting with CXCR4 surface receptors. From Human immunodeficiency virus type 1 group M subtype D (isolate Z2/CDC-Z34) (HIV-1).
  10040..10273   +  LTR            3' LTR (ΔU3): self-inactivating 3' long terminal repeat (LTR) from HIV-1
>Addgene plasmid #113899 | pHR-CMV_TetR-HA-NLS-P2A-BSD-Myc | depositor full sequence | sequence record 215027 | Full Sequence
CTAGAATTAATTCCGTGTATTCTATAGTGTCACCTAAATCGTATGTGTATGATACATAAGGTTATGTATT
AATTGTAGCCGCGTTCTAACGACAATATGTACAAGCCTAATTGTGTAGCATCTGGCTTACTGAAGCAGAC
CCTATCATCTCTCTCGTAAACTGCCGTCAGAGTCGGTTTGGTTGGACGAACCTTCTGAGTTTCTGGTAAC
GCCGTCCCGCACCCGGAAATGGTCAGCGAACCAATCAGCAGGGTCATCGCTAGCCAGATCCTCTACGCCG
GACGCATCGTGGCCGGCATCACCGGCGCCACAGGTGCGGTTGCTGGCGCCTATATCGCCGACATCACCGA
TGGGGAAGATCGGGCTCGCCACTTCGGGCTCATGAGCGCTTGTTTCGGCGTGGGTATGGTGGCAGGCCCC
GTGGCCGGGGGACTGTTGGGCGCCATCTCCTTGCATGCACCATTCCTTGCGGCGGCGGTGCTCAACGGCC
TCAACCTACTACTGGGCTGCTTCCTAATGCAGGAGTCGCATAAGGGAGAGCGTCGAATGGTGCACTCTCA
GTACAATCTGCTCTGATGCCGCATAGTTAAGCCAGCCCCGACACCCGCCAACACCCGCTGACGCGCCCTG
ACGGGCTTGTCTGCTCCCGGCATCCGCTTACAGACAAGCTGTGACCGTCTCCGGGAGCTGCATGTGTCAG
AGGTTTTCACCGTCATCACCGAAACGCGCGAGACGAAAGGGCCTCGTGATACGCCTATTTTTATAGGTTA
ATGTCATGATAATAATGGTTTCTTAGACGTCAGGTGGCACTTTTCGGGGAAATGTGCGCGGAACCCCTAT
TTGTTTATTTTTCTAAATACATTCAAATATGTATCCGCTCATGAGACAATAACCCTGATAAATGCTTCAA
TAATATTGAAAAAGGAAGAGTATGAGTATTCAACATTTCCGTGTCGCCCTTATTCCCTTTTTTGCGGCAT
TTTGCCTTCCTGTTTTTGCTCACCCAGAAACGCTGGTGAAAGTAAAAGATGCTGAAGATCAGTTGGGTGC
ACGAGTGGGTTACATCGAACTGGATCTCAACAGCGGTAAGATCCTTGAGAGTTTTCGCCCCGAAGAACGT
TTTCCAATGATGAGCACTTTTAAAGTTCTGCTATGTGGCGCGGTATTATCCCGTATTGACGCCGGGCAAG
AGCAACTCGGTCGCCGCATACACTATTCTCAGAATGACTTGGTTGAGTACTCACCAGTCACAGAAAAGCA
TCTTACGGATGGCATGACAGTAAGAGAATTATGCAGTGCTGCCATAACCATGAGTGATAACACTGCGGCC
AACTTACTTCTGACAACGATCGGAGGACCGAAGGAGCTAACCGCTTTTTTGCACAACATGGGGGATCATG
TAACTCGCCTTGATCGTTGGGAACCGGAGCTGAATGAAGCCATACCAAACGACGAGCGTGACACCACGAT
GCCTGTAGCAATGGCAACAACGTTGCGCAAACTATTAACTGGCGAACTACTTACTCTAGCTTCCCGGCAA
CAATTAATAGACTGGATGGAGGCGGATAAAGTTGCAGGACCACTTCTGCGCTCGGCCCTTCCGGCTGGCT
GGTTTATTGCTGATAAATCTGGAGCCGGTGAGCGTGGGTCTCGCGGTATCATTGCAGCACTGGGGCCAGA
TGGTAAGCCCTCCCGTATCGTAGTTATCTACACGACGGGGAGTCAGGCAACTATGGATGAACGAAATAGA
CAGATCGCTGAGATAGGTGCCTCACTGATTAAGCATTGGTAACTGTCAGACCAAGTTTACTCATATATAC
TTTAGATTGATTTAAAACTTCATTTTTAATTTAAAAGGATCTAGGTGAAGATCCTTTTTGATAATCTCAT
GACCAAAATCCCTTAACGTGAGTTTTCGTTCCACTGAGCGTCAGACCCCGTAGAAAAGATCAAAGGATCT
TCTTGAGATCCTTTTTTTCTGCGCGTAATCTGCTGCTTGCAAACAAAAAAACCACCGCTACCAGCGGTGG
TTTGTTTGCCGGATCAAGAGCTACCAACTCTTTTTCCGAAGGTAACTGGCTTCAGCAGAGCGCAGATACC
AAATACTGTTCTTCTAGTGTAGCCGTAGTTAGGCCACCACTTCAAGAACTCTGTAGCACCGCCTACATAC
CTCGCTCTGCTAATCCTGTTACCAGTGGCTGCTGCCAGTGGCGATAAGTCGTGTCTTACCGGGTTGGACT
CAAGACGATAGTTACCGGATAAGGCGCAGCGGTCGGGCTGAACGGGGGGTTCGTGCACACAGCCCAGCTT
GGAGCGAACGACCTACACCGAACTGAGATACCTACAGCGTGAGCTATGAGAAAGCGCCACGCTTCCCGAA
GGGAGAAAGGCGGACAGGTATCCGGTAAGCGGCAGGGTCGGAACAGGAGAGCGCACGAGGGAGCTTCCAG
GGGGAAACGCCTGGTATCTTTATAGTCCTGTCGGGTTTCGCCACCTCTGACTTGAGCGTCGATTTTTGTG
ATGCTCGTCAGGGGGGCGGAGCCTATGGAAAAACGCCAGCAACGCGGCCTTTTTACGGTTCCTGGCCTTT
TGCTGGCCTTTTGCTCACATGTTCTTTCCTGCGTTATCCCCTGATTCTGTGGATAACCGTATTACCGCCT
TTGAGTGAGCTGATACCGCTCGCCGCAGCCGAACGACCGAGCGCAGCGAGTCAGTGAGCGAGGAAGCGGA
AGAGCGCCCAATACGCAAACCGCCTCTCCCCGCGCGTTGGCCGATTCATTAATGCAGCTGTGGAATGTGT
GTCAGTTAGGGTGTGGAAAGTCCCCAGGCTCCCCAGCAGGCAGAAGTATGCAAAGCATGCATCTCAATTA
GTCAGCAACCAGGTGTGGAAAGTCCCCAGGCTCCCCAGCAGGCAGAAGTATGCAAAGCATGCATCTCAAT
TAGTCAGCAACCATAGTCCCGCCCCTAACTCCGCCCATCCCGCCCCTAACTCCGCCCAGTTCCGCCCATT
CTCCGCCCCATGGCTGACTAATTTTTTTTATTTATGCAGAGGCCGAGGCCGCCTCGGCCTCTGAGCTATT
CCAGAAGTAGTGAGGAGGCTTTTTTGGAGGCCTAGGCTTTTGCAAAAAGCTTGGACACAAGACAGGCTTG
CGAGATATGTTTGAGAATACCACTTTATCCCGCGTCAGGGAGAGGCAGTGCGTAAAAAGACGCGGACTCA
TGTGAAATACTGGTTTTTAGTGCGCCAGATCTCTATAATCTCGCGCAACCTATTTTCCCCTCGAACACTT
TTTAAGCCGTAGATAAACAGGCTGGGACACTTCACATGAGCGAAAAATACATCGTCACCTGGGACATGTT
GCAGATCCATGCACGTAAACTCGCAAGCCGACTGATGCCTTCTGAACAATGGAAAGGCATTATTGCCGTA
AGCCGTGGCGGTCTCGTACCGGGTGCGTTACTGGCGCGTGAACTGGGTATTCGTCATGTCGATACCGTTT
GTATTTCCAGCTACGATCACGACAACCAGCGCGAGCTTAAAGTGCTGAAACGCGCAGAAGGCGATGGCGA
AGGCTTCATCGTTATTGATGACCTGGTGGATTCCGGTGGTACTGCGGTTGCGATTCGTGAAATGTATCCA
AAAGCGCACTTTGTCACCATCTTCGCAAAACCGGCTGGTCGTCCGCTGGTTGATGACTATGTTGTTGATA
TCCCGCAAGATACCTGGATTGAACAGCCGTGGGATATGGGCGTCGTATTCGTCCCGCCAATCTCCGGTCG
CTAATCTTTTCAACGCCTGGCACTGCCGGGCGTTGTTCTTTTTAACTTCAGGCGGGTTACAATAGTTTCC
AGTAAGTATTCTGGAGGCTGCATCCATGACACAGGCAAACCTGAGCGAAACCCTGTTCAAACCCCGCTTT
AAACATCCTGAAACCTCGACGCTAGTCCGCCGCTTTAATCACGGCGCACAACCGCCTGTGCAGTCGGCCC
TTGATGGTAAAACCATCCCTCACTGGTATCGCATGATTAACCGTCTGATGTGGATCTGGCGCGGCATTGA
CCCACGCGAAATCCTCGACGTCCAGGCACGTATTGTGATGAGCGATGCCGAACGTACCGACGATGATTTA
TACGATACGGTGATTGGCTACCGTGGCGGCAACTGGATTTATGAGTGGGCCCCGGATCTTTGTGAAGGAA
CCTTACTTCTGTGGTGTGACATAATTGGACAAACTACCTACAGAGATTTAAAGCTCTAAGGTAAATATAA
AATTTTTAAGTGTATAATGTGTTAAACTACTGATTCTAATTGTTTGTGTATTTTAGATTCCAACCTATGG
AACTGATGAATGGGAGCAGTGGTGGAATGCCTTTAATGAGGAAAACCTGTTTTGCTCAGAAGAAATGCCA
TCTAGTGATGATGAGGCTACTGCTGACTCTCAACATTCTACTCCTCCAAAAAAGAAGAGAAAGGTAGAAG
ACCCCAAGGACTTTCCTTCAGAATTGCTAAGTTTTTTGAGTCATGCTGTGTTTAGTAATAGAACTCTTGC
TTGCTTTGCTATTTACACCACAAAGGAAAAAGCTGCACTGCTATACAAGAAAATTATGGAAAAATATTCT
GTAACCTTTATAAGTAGGCATAACAGTTATAATCATAACATACTGTTTTTTCTTACTCCACACAGGCATA
GAGTGTCTGCTATTAATAACTATGCTCAAAAATTGTGTACCTTTAGCTTTTTAATTTGTAAAGGGGTTAA
TAAGGAATATTTGATGTATAGTGCCTTGACTAGAGATCATAATCAGCCATACCACATTTGTAGAGGTTTT
ACTTGCTTTAAAAAACCTCCCACACCTCCCCCTGAACCTGAAACATAAAATGAATGCAATTGTTGTTGTT
AACTTGTTTATTGCAGCTTATAATGGTTACAAATAAAGCAATAGCATCACAAATTTCACAAATAAAGCAT
TTTTTTCACTGCATTCTAGTTGTGGTTTGTCCAAACTCATCAATGTATCTTATCATGTCTGGATCAACTG
GATAACTCAAGCTAACCAAAATCATCCCAAACTTCCCACCCCATACCCTATTACCACTGCCAATTACCTG
TGGTTTCATTTACTCTAAACCTGTGATTCCTCTGAATTATTTTCATTTTAAAGAAATTGTATTTGTTAAA
TATGTACTACAAACTTAGTAGTTGGAAGGGCTAATTCACTCCCAAAGAAGACAAGATATCCTTGATCTGT
GGATCTACCACACACAAGGCTACTTCCCTGATTAGCAGAACTACACACCAGGGCCAGGGGTCAGATATCC
ACTGACCTTTGGATGGTGCTACAAGCTAGTACCAGTTGAGCCAGATAAGGTAGAAGAGGCCAATAAAGGA
GAGAACACCAGCTTGTTACACCCTGTGAGCCTGCATGGGATGGATGACCCGGAGAGAGAAGTGTTAGAGT
GGAGGTTTGACAGCCGCCTAGCATTTCATCACGTGGCCCGAGAGCTGCATCCGGAGTACTTCAAGAACTG
CTGATATCGAGCTTGCTACAAGGGACTTTCCGCTGGGGACTTTCCAGGGAGGCGTGGCCTGGGCGGGACT
GGGGAGTGGCGAGCCCTCAGATCCTGCATATAAGCAGCTGCTTTTTGCCTGTACTGGGTCTCTCTGGTTA
GACCAGATCTGAGCCTGGGAGCTCTCTGGCTAACTAGGGAACCCACTGCTTAAGCCTCAATAAAGCTTGC
CTTGAGTGCTTCAAGTAGTGTGTGCCCGTCTGTTGTGTGACTCTGGTAACTAGAGATCCCTCAGACCCTT
TTAGTCAGTGTGGAAAATCTCTAGCAGTGGCGCCCGAACAGGGACTTGAAAGCGAAAGGGAAACCAGAGG
AGCTCTCTCGACGCAGGACTCGGCTTGCTGAAGCGCGCACGGCAAGAGGCGAGGGGCGGCGACTGGTGAG
TACGCCAAAAATTTTGACTAGCGGAGGCTAGAAGGAGAGAGATGGGTGCGAGAGCGTCAGTATTAAGCGG
GGGAGAATTAGATCGCGATGGGAAAAAATTCGGTTAAGGCCAGGGGGAAAGAAAAAATATAAATTAAAAC
ATATAGTATGGGCAAGCAGGGAGCTAGAACGATTCGCAGTTAATCCTGGCCTGTTAGAAACATCAGAAGG
CTGTAGACAAATACTGGGACAGCTACAACCATCCCTTCAGACAGGATCAGAAGAACTTAGATCATTATAT
AATACAGTAGCAACCCTCTATTGTGTGCATCAAAGGATAGAGATAAAAGACACCAAGGAAGCTTTAGACA
AGATAGAGGAAGAGCAAAACAAAAGTAAGACCACCGCACAGCAAGCGGCCGGCCGCTGATCTTCAGACCT
GGAGGAGGAGATATGAGGGACAATTGGAGAAGTGAATTATATAAATATAAAGTAGTAAAAATTGAACCAT
TAGGAGTAGCACCCACCAAGGCAAAGAGAAGAGTGGTGCAGAGAGAAAAAAGAGCAGTGGGAATAGGAGC
TTTGTTCCTTGGGTTCTTGGGAGCAGCAGGAAGCACTATGGGCGCAGCGTCAATGACGCTGACGGTACAG
GCCAGACAATTATTGTCTGGTATAGTGCAGCAGCAGAACAATTTGCTGAGGGCTATTGAGGCGCAACAGC
ATCTGTTGCAACTCACAGTCTGGGGCATCAAGCAGCTCCAGGCAAGAATCCTGGCTGTGGAAAGATACCT
AAAGGATCAACAGCTCCTGGGGATTTGGGGTTGCTCTGGAAAACTCATTTGCACCACTGCTGTGCCTTGG
AATGCTAGTTGGAGTAATAAATCTCTGGAACAGATTTGGAATCACACGACCTGGATGGAGTGGGACAGAG
AAATTAACAATTACACAAGCTTAATACACTCCTTAATTGAAGAATCGCAAAACCAGCAAGAAAAGAATGA
ACAAGAATTATTGGAATTAGATAAATGGGCAAGTTTGTGGAATTGGTTTAACATAACAAATTGGCTGTGG
TATATAAAATTATTCATAATGATAGTAGGAGGCTTGGTAGGTTTAAGAATAGTTTTTGCTGTACTTTCTA
TAGTGAATAGAGTTAGGCAGGGATATTCACCATTATCGTTTCAGACCCACCTCCCAACCCCGAGGGGACC
CGACAGGCCCGAAGGAATAGAAGAAGAAGGTGGAGAGAGAGACAGAGACAGATCCATTCGATTAGTGAAC
GGATCTCGACGGTATCGCCAAATGGCAGTATTCATCCACAATTTTAAAAGAAAAGGGGGGATTGGGGGGT
ACAGTGCAGGGGAAAGAATAGTAGACATAATAGCAACAGACATACAAACTAAAGAATTACAAAAACAAAT
TACAAAAATTCAAAATTTTCGGGTTTATTACAGGGACAGCAGAGATCCAGTTTGGATCGATAAGCTTGAT
ATCGAATTGCTGCAGCCCCGATAGTCGACTACATTTATATTGGCTCATGTCCAATATGACCGCCATGTTG
ACATTGATTATTGACTAGTTATTAATAGTAATCAATTACGGGGTCATTAGTTCATAGCCCATATATGGAG
TTCCGCGTTACATAACTTACGGTAAATGGCCCGCCTGGCTGACCGCCCAACGACCCCCGCCCATTGACGT
CAATAATGACGTATGTTCCCATAGTAACGCCAATAGGGACTTTCCATTGACGTCAATGGGTGGAGTATTT
ACGGTAAACTGCCCACTTGGCAGTACATCAAGTGTATCATATGCCAAGTCCGCCCCCTATTGACGTCAAT
GACGGTAAATGGCCCGCCTGGCATTATGCCCAGTACATGACCTTACGGGACTTTCCTACTTGGCAGTACA
TCTACGTATTAGTCATCGCTATTACCATGGTGATGCGGTTTTGGCAGTACACCAATGGGCGTGGATAGCG
GTTTGACTCACGGGGATTTCCAAGTCTCCACCCCATTGACGTCAATGGGAGTTTGTTTTGGCACCAAAAT
CAACGGGACTTTCCAAAATGTCGTAATAACCCCGCCCCGTTGACGCAAATGGGCGGTAGGCGTGTACGGT
GGGAGGTCTATATAAGCAGAGCTCTCGTCGTCGTGCTCGTTTAGTGAACCGTCTGATCTCAACAAGCTGT
CTAGAGAATTCGCCACCATGTCTAGATTAGATAAAAGTAAAGTGATTAACAGCGCATTAGAGCTGCTTAA
TGAGGTCGGAATCGAAGGTTTAACAACCCGTAAACTCGCCCAGAAGCTAGGTGTAGAGCAGCCTACATTG
TATTGGCATGTAAAAAATAAGCGGGCTTTGCTCGACGCCTTAGCCATTGAGATGTTAGATAGGCACCATA
CTCACTTTTGCCCTTTAGAAGGGGAAAGCTGGCAAGATTTTTTACGTAATAACGCTAAAAGTTTTAGATG
TGCTTTACTAAGTCATCGCGATGGAGCAAAAGTACATTTAGGTACACGGCCTACAGAAAAACAGTATGAA
ACTCTCGAAAATCAATTAGCCTTTTTATGCCAACAAGGTTTTTCACTAGAGAATGCATTATATGCACTCA
GCGCTGTGGGGCATTTTACTTTAGGTTGCGTATTGGAAGATCAAGAGCATCAAGTCGCTAAAGAAGAAAG
GGAAACACCTACTACTGATAGTATGCCGCCATTATTACGACAAGCTATCGAATTATTTGATCACCAAGGT
GCAGAGCCAGCCTTCTTATTCGGCCTTGAATTGATCATATGCGGATTAGAAAAACAACTTAAATGTGAAA
GTGGGTCCGCGTATCCATATGATGTTCCAGATTATGCTGGACCTAAGAAGAAGAGGAAGGTTGGAAGCGG
AGCTACTAACTTCAGCCTGCTGAAGCAGGCTGGAGACGTGGAGGAGAACCCTGGACCTATGGCCAAGCCT
TTGTCTCAAGAAGAATCCACCCTCATTGAAAGAGCAACGGCTACAATCAACAGCATCCCCATCTCTGAAG
ACTACAGCGTCGCCAGCGCAGCTCTCTCTAGCGACGGCCGCATCTTCACTGGTGTCAATGTATATCATTT
TACTGGGGGACCTTGTGCAGAACTCGTGGTGCTGGGCACTGCTGCTGCTGCGGCAGCTGGCAACCTGACT
TGTATCGTCGCGATCGGAAATGAGAACAGGGGCATCTTGAGCCCCTGCGGACGGTGCCGACAGGTGCTTC
TCGATCTGCATCCTGGGATCAAAGCCATAGTGAAGGACAGTGATGGACAGCCGACGGCAGTTGGGATTCG
TGAATTGCTGCCCTCTGGTTATGTGTGGGAGGGCGGTGGTTCCGAACAGAAGCTGATCTCCGAAGAAGAC
CTGTAAAGCGGCCGCTCACGTACGTATCGATAATCAACCTCTGGATTACAAAATTTGTGAAAGATTGACT
GGTATTCTTAACTATGTTGCTCCTTTTACGCTATGTGGATACGCTGCTTTAATGCCTTTGTATCATGCTA
TTGCTTCCCGTATGGCTTTCATTTTCTCCTCCTTGTATAAATCCTGGTTGCTGTCTCTTTATGAGGAGTT
GTGGCCCGTTGTCAGGCAACGTGGCGTGGTGTGCACTGTGTTTGCTGACGCAACCCCCACTGGTTGGGGC
ATTGCCACCACCTGTCAGCTCCTTTCCGGGACTTTCGCTTTCCCCCTCCCTATTGCCACGGCGGAACTCA
TCGCCGCCTGCCTTGCCCGCTGCTGGACAGGGGCTCGGCTGTTGGGCACTGACAATTCCGTGGTGTTGTC
GGGGAAATCATCGTCCTTTCCTTGGCTGCTCGCCTGTGTTGCCACCTGGATTCTGCGCGGGACGTCCTTC
TGCTACGTCCCTTCGGCCCTCAATCCAGCGGACCTTCCTTCCCGCGGCCTGCTGCCGGCTCTGCGGCCTC
TTCCGCGTCTTCGCCTTCGCCCTCAGACGAGTCGGATCTCCCTTTGGGCCGCCTCCCCGCATCGATACCG
TCGTCCACGAGGGAATTAATTCGAGCTCCGTACCTTTAAGACCAATGACTTACAAGGCAGCTGTAGATCT
TAGCCACTTTTTAAAAGAAAAGGGGGGACTGGAAGGGCTAATTCACTCCCAACGAAGACAAGATCTGCTT
TTTGCTTGTACTGGGTCTCTCTGGTTAGACCAGATCTGAGCCTGGGAGCTCTCTGGCTAACTAGGGAACC
CACTGCTTAAGCCTCAATAAAGCTTGCCTTGAGTGCTTCAAGTAGTGTGTGCCCGTCTGTTGTGTGACTC
TGGTAACTAGAGATCCCTCAGACCCTTTTAGTCAGTGTGGAAAATCTCTAGCAGCAA
