Features (pLannotate 1.2.2; 33 found; start..end, strand, type, name):
     21..39      -  promoter       SP6 promoter: promoter for bacteriophage SP6 RNA polymerase
    267..546     +  CDS            TcR (fragment): tetracycline efflux protein; tet; confers resistance to tetracycline
    547..595     -  misc_feature   bom (fragment): basis of mobility region from pBR322
    697..732     -  CDS            rop (fragment): Rop protein, which maintains plasmids at low copy number; rop
    827..931     +  promoter       AmpR promoter: bla
    932..1792    +  CDS            AmpR: β-lactamase; bla; confers resistance to ampicillin, carbenicillin, and related antibiotics
   1963..2551    +  rep_origin     ori: high-copy-number ColE1/pMB1/pBR322/pUC origin of replication
   2734..2790    +  CDS            lacI (fragment): lac repressor; lacI; The lac repressor binds to the lac operator to inhibit transcription in E. coli. This inhibition can be relieved by adding lactose or isopropyl-β-D-thiogalactopyranoside (IPTG).
   2797..3126    +  promoter       SV40 promoter: SV40 enhancer and early promoter
   3326..3445    +  CDS            gpt (fragment): XGPT_ECOLI - Also known as gpp, gxu. Experimental evidence at protein level: Swiss-Prot protein existence level 1. Purine salvage pathway enzyme that catalyzes the transfer of the ribosyl-5-phosphate group from 5-phospho-alpha-D-ribose 1- diphosphate (PRPP) to the N9 position of the 6-oxopurines guanine and xanthine to form the corresponding ribonucleotides GMP (guanosine 5'- monophosphate) and XMP (xanthosine 5'-monophosphate), with the release of PPi. To a lesser extent, also acts on hypoxanthine (PubMed:9100006, PubMed:3886014). Does not ribophosphorylate adenine (PubMed:3886014). From Esch
   3445..3780    +  CDS            gpt (fragment): XGPT_ECOLI - Also known as gpp, gxu. Experimental evidence at protein level: Swiss-Prot protein existence level 1. Purine salvage pathway enzyme that catalyzes the transfer of the ribosyl-5-phosphate group from 5-phospho-alpha-D-ribose 1- diphosphate (PRPP) to the N9 position of the 6-oxopurines guanine and xanthine to form the corresponding ribonucleotides GMP (guanosine 5'- monophosphate) and XMP (xanthosine 5'-monophosphate), with the release of PPi. To a lesser extent, also acts on hypoxanthine (PubMed:9100006, PubMed:3886014). Does not ribophosphorylate adenine (PubMed:3886014). From Esch
   3875..4180    +  CDS            frsA (fragment): FRSA_ECOLI - Also known as yafA. Experimental evidence at protein level: Swiss-Prot protein existence level 1. Catalyzes the hydrolysis of esters (PubMed:15808744). Displays esterase activity toward pNP-butyrate (PubMed:15808744). May stimulate mixed-acid fermentation by acting as a fermentation/respiration switch that down-regulates respiration and up- regulates fermentation rates (PubMed:15169777). From Escherichia coli (strain K12).
   4184..4258    +  CDS            small t antigen (fragment): SV40 (simian virus 40) small t antigen
   4260..4325    +  intron         small t intron: SV40 (simian virus 40) small t antigen intron
   4455..4475    +  CDS            SV40 NLS: nuclear localization signal of SV40 (simian virus 40) large T antigen
   4794..4877    +  CDS            large T antigen (fragment): large T antigen from SV40 (simian virus 40)
   4900..5034    +  polyA_signal   SV40 poly(A) signal: SV40 polyadenylation signal
   5201..5530    +  CDS            nef (fragment): NEF_HV1BR - Experimental evidence at protein level: Swiss-Prot protein existence level 1. Extracellular Nef protein targets CD4(+) T-lymphocytes for apoptosis by interacting with CXCR4 surface receptors (PubMed:14990729). From Human immunodeficiency virus type 1 group M subtype B (isolate BRU/LAI) (HIV-1).
   5578..5835    +  LTR            5' LTR (truncated): truncated 5' long terminal repeat (LTR) from HIV-1
   5882..6007    +  misc_feature   HIV-1 Ψ: packaging signal of human immunodeficiency virus type 1
   5991..6329    +  CDS            HIV-1 gag (fragment): gag protein from human immunodeficiency virus 1; gag
   6504..6737    +  misc_feature   RRE: The Rev response element (RRE) of HIV-1 allows for Rev-dependent mRNA export from the nucleus to the cytoplasm.
   7114..7214    +  CDS            Rev (fragment): human immunodeficiency virus 1 (HIV-1) Rev protein; rev; enhances nuclear export of unspliced and incompletely spliced viral mRNAs
   7251..7368    +  misc_feature   cPPT/CTS: central polypurine tract and central termination sequence of HIV-1
   7405..7437    -  misc_feature   MCS (fragment): pBluescript multiple cloning site
   7489..7868    +  enhancer       CMV enhancer: human cytomegalovirus immediate early enhancer
   7870..8069    +  promoter       CMV promoter: human cytomegalovirus (CMV) immediate early promoter
   8084..8107    +  promoter       tight TRE promoter (fragment): Tet-responsive promoter PTight, consisting of seven tet operator sequences followed by the minimal CMV promoter
   8137..8757    +  CDS            tetR: TETR2_ECOLX - Experimental evidence at protein level: Swiss-Prot protein existence level 1. TetR is the repressor of the tetracycline resistance element; its N-terminal region forms a helix-turn-helix structure and binds DNA. Binding of tetracycline to TetR reduces the repressor affinity for the tetracycline resistance gene (tetA) promoter operator sites. From Escherichia coli.
   8878..9273    +  CDS            BSD: blasticidin S deaminase; Aspergillus terreus BSD; confers resistance to blasticidin
   9341..9929    +  misc_feature   WPRE: woodchuck hepatitis virus posttranscriptional regulatory element
   9969..10037   +  CDS            nef (fragment): NEF_HV1Z2 - Experimental evidence at protein level: Swiss-Prot protein existence level 1. Extracellular Nef protein targets CD4(+) T-lymphocytes for apoptosis by interacting with CXCR4 surface receptors. From Human immunodeficiency virus type 1 group M subtype D (isolate Z2/CDC-Z34) (HIV-1).
  10039..10272   +  LTR            3' LTR (ΔU3): self-inactivating 3' long terminal repeat (LTR) from HIV-1
>Addgene plasmid #113899 | pHR-CMV_TetR-HA-NLS-P2A-BSD-Myc | addgene full sequence | sequence record 220602 | Addgene NGS Result
CTAGAATTAATTCCGTGTATTCTATAGTGTCACCTAAATCGTATGTGTATGATACATAAGGTTATGTATT
AATTGTAGCCGCGTTCTAACGACAATATGTACAAGCCTAATTGTGTAGCATCTGGCTTACTGAAGCAGAC
CCTATCATCTCTCTCGTAAACTGCCGTCAGAGTCGGTTTGGTTGGACGAACCTTCTGAGTTTCTGGTAAC
GCCGTCCCGCACCCGGAAATGGTCAGCGAACCAATCAGCAGGGTCATCGCTAGCCAGATCCTCTACGCCG
GACGCATCGTGGCCGGCATCACCGGCGCCACAGGTGCGGTTGCTGGCGCCTATATCGCCGACATCACCGA
TGGGGAAGATCGGGCTCGCCACTTCGGGCTCATGAGCGCTTGTTTCGGCGTGGGTATGGTGGCAGGCCCC
GTGGCCGGGGGACTGTTGGGCGCCATCTCCTTGCATGCACCATTCCTTGCGGCGGCGGTGCTCAACGGCC
TCAACCTACTACTGGGCTGCTTCCTAATGCAGGAGTCGCATAAGGGAGAGCGTCGAATGGTGCACTCTCA
GTACAATCTGCTCTGATGCCGCATAGTTAAGCCAGCCCCGACACCCGCCAACACCCGCTGACGCGCCCTG
ACGGGCTTGTCTGCTCCCGGCATCCGCTTACAGACAAGCTGTGACCGTCTCCGGGAGCTGCATGTGTCAG
AGGTTTTCACCGTCATCACCGAAACGCGCGAGACGAAAGGGCCTCGTGATACGCCTATTTTTATAGGTTA
ATGTCATGATAATAATGGTTTCTTAGACGTCAGGTGGCACTTTTCGGGGAAATGTGCGCGGAACCCCTAT
TTGTTTATTTTTCTAAATACATTCAAATATGTATCCGCTCATGAGACAATAACCCTGATAAATGCTTCAA
TAATATTGAAAAAGGAAGAGTATGAGTATTCAACATTTCCGTGTCGCCCTTATTCCCTTTTTTGCGGCAT
TTTGCCTTCCTGTTTTTGCTCACCCAGAAACGCTGGTGAAAGTAAAAGATGCTGAAGATCAGTTGGGTGC
ACGAGTGGGTTACATCGAACTGGATCTCAACAGCGGTAAGATCCTTGAGAGTTTTCGCCCCGAAGAACGT
TTTCCAATGATGAGCACTTTTAAAGTTCTGCTATGTGGCGCGGTATTATCCCGTATTGACGCCGGGCAAG
AGCAACTCGGTCGCCGCATACACTATTCTCAGAATGACTTGGTTGAGTACTCACCAGTCACAGAAAAGCA
TCTTACGGATGGCATGACAGTAAGAGAATTATGCAGTGCTGCCATAACCATGAGTGATAACACTGCGGCC
AACTTACTTCTGACAACGATCGGAGGACCGAAGGAGCTAACCGCTTTTTTGCACAACATGGGGGATCATG
TAACTCGCCTTGATCGTTGGGAACCGGAGCTGAATGAAGCCATACCAAACGACGAGCGTGACACCACGAT
GCCTGTAGCAATGGCAACAACGTTGCGCAAACTATTAACTGGCGAACTACTTACTCTAGCTTCCCGGCAA
CAATTAATAGACTGGATGGAGGCGGATAAAGTTGCAGGACCACTTCTGCGCTCGGCCCTTCCGGCTGGCT
GGTTTATTGCTGATAAATCTGGAGCCGGTGAGCGTGGGTCTCGCGGTATCATTGCAGCACTGGGGCCAGA
TGGTAAGCCCTCCCGTATCGTAGTTATCTACACGACGGGGAGTCAGGCAACTATGGATGAACGAAATAGA
CAGATCGCTGAGATAGGTGCCTCACTGATTAAGCATTGGTAACTGTCAGACCAAGTTTACTCATATATAC
TTTAGATTGATTTAAAACTTCATTTTTAATTTAAAAGGATCTAGGTGAAGATCCTTTTTGATAATCTCAT
GACCAAAATCCCTTAACGTGAGTTTTCGTTCCACTGAGCGTCAGACCCCGTAGAAAAGATCAAAGGATCT
TCTTGAGATCCTTTTTTTCTGCGCGTAATCTGCTGCTTGCAAACAAAAAAACCACCGCTACCAGCGGTGG
TTTGTTTGCCGGATCAAGAGCTACCAACTCTTTTTCCGAAGGTAACTGGCTTCAGCAGAGCGCAGATACC
AAATACTGTTCTTCTAGTGTAGCCGTAGTTAGGCCACCACTTCAAGAACTCTGTAGCACCGCCTACATAC
CTCGCTCTGCTAATCCTGTTACCAGTGGCTGCTGCCAGTGGCGATAAGTCGTGTCTTACCGGGTTGGACT
CAAGACGATAGTTACCGGATAAGGCGCAGCGGTCGGGCTGAACGGGGGGTTCGTGCACACAGCCCAGCTT
GGAGCGAACGACCTACACCGAACTGAGATACCTACAGCGTGAGCTATGAGAAAGCGCCACGCTTCCCGAA
GGGAGAAAGGCGGACAGGTATCCGGTAAGCGGCAGGGTCGGAACAGGAGAGCGCACGAGGGAGCTTCCAG
GGGGAAACGCCTGGTATCTTTATAGTCCTGTCGGGTTTCGCCACCTCTGACTTGAGCGTCGATTTTTGTG
ATGCTCGTCAGGGGGGCGGAGCCTATGGAAAAACGCCAGCAACGCGGCCTTTTTACGGTTCCTGGCCTTT
TGCTGGCCTTTTGCTCACATGTTCTTTCCTGCGTTATCCCCTGATTCTGTGGATAACCGTATTACCGCCT
TTGAGTGAGCTGATACCGCTCGCCGCAGCCGAACGACCGAGCGCAGCGAGTCAGTGAGCGAGGAAGCGGA
AGAGCGCCCAATACGCAAACCGCCTCTCCCCGCGCGTTGGCCGATTCATTAATGCAGCTGTGGAATGTGT
GTCAGTTAGGGTGTGGAAAGTCCCCAGGCTCCCCAGCAGGCAGAAGTATGCAAAGCATGCATCTCAATTA
GTCAGCAACCAGGTGTGGAAAGTCCCCAGGCTCCCCAGCAGGCAGAAGTATGCAAAGCATGCATCTCAAT
TAGTCAGCAACCATAGTCCCGCCCCTAACTCCGCCCATCCCGCCCCTAACTCCGCCCAGTTCCGCCCATT
CTCCGCCCCATGGCTGACTAATTTTTTTTATTTATGCAGAGGCCGAGGCCGCCTCGGCCTCTGAGCTATT
CCAGAAGTAGTGAGGAGGCTTTTTTGGAGGCCTAGGCTTTTGCAAAAAGCTTGGACACAAGACAGGCTTG
CGAGATATGTTTGAGAATACCACTTTATCCCGCGTCAGGGAGAGGCAGTGCGTAAAAAGACGCGGACTCA
TGTGAAATACTGGTTTTTAGTGCGCCAGATCTCTATAATCTCGCGCAACCTATTTTCCCCTCGAACACTT
TTTAAGCCGTAGATAAACAGGCTGGGACACTTCACATGAGCGAAAAATACATCGTCACCTGGGACATGTT
GCAGATCCATGCACGTAAACTCGCAAGCCGACTGATGCCTTCTGAACAATGGAAAGGCATTATTGCCGTA
AGCCGTGGCGGTCTGTACCGGGTGCGTTACTGGCGCGTGAACTGGGTATTCGTCATGTCGATACCGTTTG
TATTTCCAGCTACGATCACGACAACCAGCGCGAGCTTAAAGTGCTGAAACGCGCAGAAGGCGATGGCGAA
GGCTTCATCGTTATTGATGACCTGGTGGATTCCGGTGGTACTGCGGTTGCGATTCGTGAAATGTATCCAA
AAGCGCACTTTGTCACCATCTTCGCAAAACCGGCTGGTCGTCCGCTGGTTGATGACTATGTTGTTGATAT
CCCGCAAGATACCTGGATTGAACAGCCGTGGGATATGGGCGTCGTATTCGTCCCGCCAATCTCCGGTCGC
TAATCTTTTCAACGCCTGGCACTGCCGGGCGTTGTTCTTTTTAACTTCAGGCGGGTTACAATAGTTTCCA
GTAAGTATTCTGGAGGCTGCATCCATGACACAGGCAAACCTGAGCGAAACCCTGTTCAAACCCCGCTTTA
AACATCCTGAAACCTCGACGCTAGTCCGCCGCTTTAATCACGGCGCACAACCGCCTGTGCAGTCGGCCCT
TGATGGTAAAACCATCCCTCACTGGTATCGCATGATTAACCGTCTGATGTGGATCTGGCGCGGCATTGAC
CCACGCGAAATCCTCGACGTCCAGGCACGTATTGTGATGAGCGATGCCGAACGTACCGACGATGATTTAT
ACGATACGGTGATTGGCTACCGTGGCGGCAACTGGATTTATGAGTGGGCCCCGGATCTTTGTGAAGGAAC
CTTACTTCTGTGGTGTGACATAATTGGACAAACTACCTACAGAGATTTAAAGCTCTAAGGTAAATATAAA
ATTTTTAAGTGTATAATGTGTTAAACTACTGATTCTAATTGTTTGTGTATTTTAGATTCCAACCTATGGA
ACTGATGAATGGGAGCAGTGGTGGAATGCCTTTAATGAGGAAAACCTGTTTTGCTCAGAAGAAATGCCAT
CTAGTGATGATGAGGCTACTGCTGACTCTCAACATTCTACTCCTCCAAAAAAGAAGAGAAAGGTAGAAGA
CCCCAAGGACTTTCCTTCAGAATTGCTAAGTTTTTTGAGTCATGCTGTGTTTAGTAATAGAACTCTTGCT
TGCTTTGCTATTTACACCACAAAGGAAAAAGCTGCACTGCTATACAAGAAAATTATGGAAAAATATTCTG
TAACCTTTATAAGTAGGCATAACAGTTATAATCATAACATACTGTTTTTTCTTACTCCACACAGGCATAG
AGTGTCTGCTATTAATAACTATGCTCAAAAATTGTGTACCTTTAGCTTTTTAATTTGTAAAGGGGTTAAT
AAGGAATATTTGATGTATAGTGCCTTGACTAGAGATCATAATCAGCCATACCACATTTGTAGAGGTTTTA
CTTGCTTTAAAAAACCTCCCACACCTCCCCCTGAACCTGAAACATAAAATGAATGCAATTGTTGTTGTTA
ACTTGTTTATTGCAGCTTATAATGGTTACAAATAAAGCAATAGCATCACAAATTTCACAAATAAAGCATT
TTTTTCACTGCATTCTAGTTGTGGTTTGTCCAAACTCATCAATGTATCTTATCATGTCTGGATCAACTGG
ATAACTCAAGCTAACCAAAATCATCCCAAACTTCCCACCCCATACCCTATTACCACTGCCAATTACCTGT
GGTTTCATTTACTCTAAACCTGTGATTCCTCTGAATTATTTTCATTTTAAAGAAATTGTATTTGTTAAAT
ATGTACTACAAACTTAGTAGTTGGAAGGGCTAATTCACTCCCAAAGAAGACAAGATATCCTTGATCTGTG
GATCTACCACACACAAGGCTACTTCCCTGATTAGCAGAACTACACACCAGGGCCAGGGGTCAGATATCCA
CTGACCTTTGGATGGTGCTACAAGCTAGTACCAGTTGAGCCAGATAAGGTAGAAGAGGCCAATAAAGGAG
AGAACACCAGCTTGTTACACCCTGTGAGCCTGCATGGGATGGATGACCCGGAGAGAGAAGTGTTAGAGTG
GAGGTTTGACAGCCGCCTAGCATTTCATCACGTGGCCCGAGAGCTGCATCCGGAGTACTTCAAGAACTGC
TGATATCGAGCTTGCTACAAGGGACTTTCCGCTGGGGACTTTCCAGGGAGGCGTGGCCTGGGCGGGACTG
GGGAGTGGCGAGCCCTCAGATCCTGCATATAAGCAGCTGCTTTTTGCCTGTACTGGGTCTCTCTGGTTAG
ACCAGATCTGAGCCTGGGAGCTCTCTGGCTAACTAGGGAACCCACTGCTTAAGCCTCAATAAAGCTTGCC
TTGAGTGCTTCAAGTAGTGTGTGCCCGTCTGTTGTGTGACTCTGGTAACTAGAGATCCCTCAGACCCTTT
TAGTCAGTGTGGAAAATCTCTAGCAGTGGCGCCCGAACAGGGACTTGAAAGCGAAAGGGAAACCAGAGGA
GCTCTCTCGACGCAGGACTCGGCTTGCTGAAGCGCGCACGGCAAGAGGCGAGGGGCGGCGACTGGTGAGT
ACGCCAAAAATTTTGACTAGCGGAGGCTAGAAGGAGAGAGATGGGTGCGAGAGCGTCAGTATTAAGCGGG
GGAGAATTAGATCGCGATGGGAAAAAATTCGGTTAAGGCCAGGGGGAAAGAAAAAATATAAATTAAAACA
TATAGTATGGGCAAGCAGGGAGCTAGAACGATTCGCAGTTAATCCTGGCCTGTTAGAAACATCAGAAGGC
TGTAGACAAATACTGGGACAGCTACAACCATCCCTTCAGACAGGATCAGAAGAACTTAGATCATTATATA
ATACAGTAGCAACCCTCTATTGTGTGCATCAAAGGATAGAGATAAAAGACACCAAGGAAGCTTTAGACAA
GATAGAGGAAGAGCAAAACAAAAGTAAGACCACCGCACAGCAAGCGGCCGGCCGCTGATCTTCAGACCTG
GAGGAGGAGATATGAGGGACAATTGGAGAAGTGAATTATATAAATATAAAGTAGTAAAAATTGAACCATT
AGGAGTAGCACCCACCAAGGCAAAGAGAAGAGTGGTGCAGAGAGAAAAAAGAGCAGTGGGAATAGGAGCT
TTGTTCCTTGGGTTCTTGGGAGCAGCAGGAAGCACTATGGGCGCAGCGTCAATGACGCTGACGGTACAGG
CCAGACAATTATTGTCTGGTATAGTGCAGCAGCAGAACAATTTGCTGAGGGCTATTGAGGCGCAACAGCA
TCTGTTGCAACTCACAGTCTGGGGCATCAAGCAGCTCCAGGCAAGAATCCTGGCTGTGGAAAGATACCTA
AAGGATCAACAGCTCCTGGGGATTTGGGGTTGCTCTGGAAAACTCATTTGCACCACTGCTGTGCCTTGGA
ATGCTAGTTGGAGTAATAAATCTCTGGAACAGATTTGGAATCACACGACCTGGATGGAGTGGGACAGAGA
AATTAACAATTACACAAGCTTAATACACTCCTTAATTGAAGAATCGCAAAACCAGCAAGAAAAGAATGAA
CAAGAATTATTGGAATTAGATAAATGGGCAAGTTTGTGGAATTGGTTTAACATAACAAATTGGCTGTGGT
ATATAAAATTATTCATAATGATAGTAGGAGGCTTGGTAGGTTTAAGAATAGTTTTTGCTGTACTTTCTAT
AGTGAATAGAGTTAGGCAGGGATATTCACCATTATCGTTTCAGACCCACCTCCCAACCCCGAGGGGACCC
GACAGGCCCGAAGGAATAGAAGAAGAAGGTGGAGAGAGAGACAGAGACAGATCCATTCGATTAGTGAACG
GATCTCGACGGTATCGCCAAATGGCAGTATTCATCCACAATTTTAAAAGAAAAGGGGGGATTGGGGGGTA
CAGTGCAGGGGAAAGAATAGTAGACATAATAGCAACAGACATACAAACTAAAGAATTACAAAAACAAATT
ACAAAAATTCAAAATTTTCGGGTTTATTACAGGGACAGCAGAGATCCAGTTTGGATCGATAAGCTTGATA
TCGAATTGCTGCAGCCCCGATAGTCGACTACATTTATATTGGCTCATGTCCAATATGACCGCCATGTTGA
CATTGATTATTGACTAGTTATTAATAGTAATCAATTACGGGGTCATTAGTTCATAGCCCATATATGGAGT
TCCGCGTTACATAACTTACGGTAAATGGCCCGCCTGGCTGACCGCCCAACGACCCCCGCCCATTGACGTC
AATAATGACGTATGTTCCCATAGTAACGCCAATAGGGACTTTCCATTGACGTCAATGGGTGGAGTATTTA
CGGTAAACTGCCCACTTGGCAGTACATCAAGTGTATCATATGCCAAGTCCGCCCCCTATTGACGTCAATG
ACGGTAAATGGCCCGCCTGGCATTATGCCCAGTACATGACCTTACGGGACTTTCCTACTTGGCAGTACAT
CTACGTATTAGTCATCGCTATTACCATGGTGATGCGGTTTTGGCAGTACACCAATGGGCGTGGATAGCGG
TTTGACTCACGGGGATTTCCAAGTCTCCACCCCATTGACGTCAATGGGAGTTTGTTTTGGCACCAAAATC
AACGGGACTTTCCAAAATGTCGTAATAACCCCGCCCCGTTGACGCAAATGGGCGGTAGGCGTGTACGGTG
GGAGGTCTATATAAGCAGAGCTCTCGTCGTCGTGCTCGTTTAGTGAACCGTCTGATCTCAACAAGCTGTC
TAGAGAATTCGCCACCATGTCTAGATTAGATAAAAGTAAAGTGATTAACAGCGCATTAGAGCTGCTTAAT
GAGGTCGGAATCGAAGGTTTAACAACCCGTAAACTCGCCCAGAAGCTAGGTGTAGAGCAGCCTACATTGT
ATTGGCATGTAAAAAATAAGCGGGCTTTGCTCGACGCCTTAGCCATTGAGATGTTAGATAGGCACCATAC
TCACTTTTGCCCTTTAGAAGGGGAAAGCTGGCAAGATTTTTTACGTAATAACGCTAAAAGTTTTAGATGT
GCTTTACTAAGTCATCGCGATGGAGCAAAAGTACATTTAGGTACACGGCCTACAGAAAAACAGTATGAAA
CTCTCGAAAATCAATTAGCCTTTTTATGCCAACAAGGTTTTTCACTAGAGAATGCATTATATGCACTCAG
CGCTGTGGGGCATTTTACTTTAGGTTGCGTATTGGAAGATCAAGAGCATCAAGTCGCTAAAGAAGAAAGG
GAAACACCTACTACTGATAGTATGCCGCCATTATTACGACAAGCTATCGAATTATTTGATCACCAAGGTG
CAGAGCCAGCCTTCTTATTCGGCCTTGAATTGATCATATGCGGATTAGAAAAACAACTTAAATGTGAAAG
TGGGTCCGCGTATCCATATGATGTTCCAGATTATGCTGGACCTAAGAAGAAGAGGAAGGTTGGAAGCGGA
GCTACTAACTTCAGCCTGCTGAAGCAGGCTGGAGACGTGGAGGAGAACCCTGGACCTATGGCCAAGCCTT
TGTCTCAAGAAGAATCCACCCTCATTGAAAGAGCAACGGCTACAATCAACAGCATCCCCATCTCTGAAGA
CTACAGCGTCGCCAGCGCAGCTCTCTCTAGCGACGGCCGCATCTTCACTGGTGTCAATGTATATCATTTT
ACTGGGGGACCTTGTGCAGAACTCGTGGTGCTGGGCACTGCTGCTGCTGCGGCAGCTGGCAACCTGACTT
GTATCGTCGCGATCGGAAATGAGAACAGGGGCATCTTGAGCCCCTGCGGACGGTGCCGACAGGTGCTTCT
CGATCTGCATCCTGGGATCAAAGCCATAGTGAAGGACAGTGATGGACAGCCGACGGCAGTTGGGATTCGT
GAATTGCTGCCCTCTGGTTATGTGTGGGAGGGCGGTGGTTCCGAACAGAAGCTGATCTCCGAAGAAGACC
TGTAAAGCGGCCGCTCACGTACGTATCGATAATCAACCTCTGGATTACAAAATTTGTGAAAGATTGACTG
GTATTCTTAACTATGTTGCTCCTTTTACGCTATGTGGATACGCTGCTTTAATGCCTTTGTATCATGCTAT
TGCTTCCCGTATGGCTTTCATTTTCTCCTCCTTGTATAAATCCTGGTTGCTGTCTCTTTATGAGGAGTTG
TGGCCCGTTGTCAGGCAACGTGGCGTGGTGTGCACTGTGTTTGCTGACGCAACCCCCACTGGTTGGGGCA
TTGCCACCACCTGTCAGCTCCTTTCCGGGACTTTCGCTTTCCCCCTCCCTATTGCCACGGCGGAACTCAT
CGCCGCCTGCCTTGCCCGCTGCTGGACAGGGGCTCGGCTGTTGGGCACTGACAATTCCGTGGTGTTGTCG
GGGAAATCATCGTCCTTTCCTTGGCTGCTCGCCTGTGTTGCCACCTGGATTCTGCGCGGGACGTCCTTCT
GCTACGTCCCTTCGGCCCTCAATCCAGCGGACCTTCCTTCCCGCGGCCTGCTGCCGGCTCTGCGGCCTCT
TCCGCGTCTTCGCCTTCGCCCTCAGACGAGTCGGATCTCCCTTTGGGCCGCCTCCCCGCATCGATACCGT
CGTCCACGAGGGAATTAATTCGAGCTCCGTACCTTTAAGACCAATGACTTACAAGGCAGCTGTAGATCTT
AGCCACTTTTTAAAAGAAAAGGGGGGACTGGAAGGGCTAATTCACTCCCAACGAAGACAAGATCTGCTTT
TTGCTTGTACTGGGTCTCTCTGGTTAGACCAGATCTGAGCCTGGGAGCTCTCTGGCTAACTAGGGAACCC
ACTGCTTAAGCCTCAATAAAGCTTGCCTTGAGTGCTTCAAGTAGTGTGTGCCCGTCTGTTGTGTGACTCT
GGTAACTAGAGATCCCTCAGACCCTTTTAGTCAGTGTGGAAAATCTCTAGCAGCAA
